Addgene plasmid #103283: LSB-hsa-miR-182-5p
Purpose: Used to sense miRNA activity using fluorescence based tools. hsa-miR-182-5p target in 3' UTR of of mKate. miRNA activity can be measured by the repression of mKate2 relative to EBFP2 fluorescent proteins . Plasmid is inherently unstable; please see Depositor Comments
Depositing lab: Ron Weiss. Depositing organization: Massachusetts Institute of Technology. Publication: A mixed antagonistic/synergistic miRNA repression model enables accurate predictions of multi-input miRNA sensor activity. Gam JJ, Babb J, Weiss R. Nat Commun. 2018 Jun 22;9(1):2430. doi: 10.1038/s41467-018-04575-0. PubMed 29934631.
Backbone
  Vector backbone: Low Sensor Backbone (LSB)
  Vector type: Mammalian Expression, Synthetic Biology
Growth in bacteria
  Bacterial resistance: Ampicillin and Kanamycin, 100 & 50 μg/mL
  Growth temperature: 30°C
  Growth strain: NEB Stable
  Copy number: High Copy
Gene/Insert
  Gene/Insert name: hsa-miR-182-5p target
  Species: H. sapiens (human)
  Entrez Gene: MIR182 (a.k.a. MIRN182, miRNA182, mir-182)
  Promoter: EF-1a
  Cloning method: Gibson Cloning
Terms and licenses: Academic/Nonprofit Terms; Industry Terms: Not Available to Industry
Depositor comments: Please note that this plasmid is inherently unstable due to a repeating poly A element. We recommend performing a diagnostic digest on multiple colonies upon receipt. The depositors would like to note the presence of several discrepancies between the depositor sequence and physical plasmid sequence. In particular, the sequences upstream and downstream of the puromycin coding region have 10 bp insertions which do not affect the ability to perform puromycin selection. The sequences for those regions within the physical plasmids are as follows: Upstream of Puro: GAATTCGACCGCCTGTCTCAAGGTGCCACC; Downstream of Puro: GCTTTGAGACTACGCGTGAATTCACTCCTC.
How to cite: LSB-hsa-miR-182-5p was a gift from Ron Weiss (Addgene plasmid # 103283)
