[The description below was written by a language model from this plasmid's Addgene catalogue record and pLannotate feature annotations shown in this document.]
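Description:
LSB-hsa-miR-182-5p is a mammalian expression and synthetic-biology plasmid built on the Low Sensor Backbone (LSB) and designed to report the activity of the human microRNA miR-182-5p by fluorescence. It is propagated in E. coli from a high-copy ColE1/pUC-type origin and carries both ampicillin (β-lactamase) and kanamycin (aph(3')-Ia) resistance genes.

The depositor's full sequence (about 11 kb) shows two parallel transcription units. Each is driven by the EF-1α core promoter with its intron A, flanked by Gateway attB4/attB1/attB2 recombination scars, and terminated by a rabbit β-globin poly(A) region. One unit expresses the red protein mKate2 and, according to the catalogue entry, carries the miR-182-5p target in its 3' UTR, although this site is not annotated separately in the feature table. The other unit expresses the blue protein EBFP2 as an untargeted internal reference. When miR-182-5p is active in a transfected cell, mKate2 output falls relative to EBFP2, and this ratio gives a normalised readout of miRNA activity. A puromycin N-acetyltransferase coding sequence with its own β-globin poly(A) signal is also present for selection in mammalian cells, but no promoter for it is annotated.

The three repeated poly(A) elements make the plasmid inherently unstable, as the depositor notes. Consistent with this, the repository's sequencing result is only about 4.4 kb and retains the origin, both bacterial markers and the PuroR cassette. It lacks both EF-1α fluorescent reporter units, so it appears to represent a recombined or incompletely assembled form rather than the intended construct. The depositor also reports short insertions flanking the puromycin coding region that do not affect selection.
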