Features (pLannotate 1.2.2; 28 found; start..end, strand, type, name):
     87..675     -  rep_origin     ori: high-copy-number ColE1/pMB1/pBR322/pUC origin of replication
    846..1706    -  CDS            AmpR: β-lactamase; bla; confers resistance to ampicillin, carbenicillin, and related antibiotics
   1707..1778    -  promoter       AmpR promoter: bla
   1857..2456    +  CDS            PuroR: puromycin N-acetyltransferase; pac from Streptomyces alboniger; confers resistance to puromycin
   2461..2541    +  CDS            HBB (fragment): HBB_PONPY - Experimental evidence at transcript level: Swiss-Prot protein existence level 2. Involved in oxygen transport from the lung to the various peripheral tissues. From Pongo pygmaeus (Bornean orangutan).
   2612..2667    +  polyA_signal   β-globin poly(A) signal: rabbit β-globin polyadenylation signal (Gil and Proudfoot, 1987)
   3646..3666    +  protein_bind   attB4: mutant version of attB; core recombination site for the Gateway® BP reaction BP Clonase™
   3734..3945    +  promoter       EF-1α core promoter: core promoter for human elongation factor EF-1α
   3946..4884    +  intron         EF-1α intron A: intron upstream of the start codon of human EF-1α
   4911..4931    +  protein_bind   attB1: mutant version of attB; core recombination site for the Gateway® BP reaction BP Clonase™
   4951..5646    +  CDS            mKate2: mKate2 is a basic (constitutively fluorescent) red fluorescent protein published in 2009, derived from Entacmaea quadricolor. It is reported to be a rapidly-maturing monomer with moderate acid sensitivity.
   5666..5690    -  protein_bind   attB2: mutant version of attB; recombination site for the Gateway® BP reaction BP Clonase™
   5842..5916    +  CDS            HBB (fragment): HBB_PONPY - Experimental evidence at transcript level: Swiss-Prot protein existence level 2. Involved in oxygen transport from the lung to the various peripheral tissues. From Pongo pygmaeus (Bornean orangutan).
   5987..6042    +  polyA_signal   β-globin poly(A) signal: rabbit β-globin polyadenylation signal (Gil and Proudfoot, 1987)
   6426..6451    +  misc_feature   SA: splice acceptor site
   7123..7143    +  protein_bind   attB4: mutant version of attB; core recombination site for the Gateway® BP reaction BP Clonase™
   7211..7422    +  promoter       EF-1α core promoter: core promoter for human elongation factor EF-1α
   7423..8361    +  intron         EF-1α intron A: intron upstream of the start codon of human EF-1α
   8388..8408    +  protein_bind   attB1: mutant version of attB; core recombination site for the Gateway® BP reaction BP Clonase™
   8419..9135    +  CDS            EBFP2: EBFP2 is a basic (constitutively fluorescent) blue fluorescent protein published in 2007, derived from Aequorea victoria. It is reported to be a rapidly-maturing monomer with moderate acid sensitivity.
   9143..9167    -  protein_bind   attB2: mutant version of attB; recombination site for the Gateway® BP reaction BP Clonase™
   9171..9251    +  CDS            HBB (fragment): HBB_PONPY - Experimental evidence at transcript level: Swiss-Prot protein existence level 2. Involved in oxygen transport from the lung to the various peripheral tissues. From Pongo pygmaeus (Bornean orangutan).
   9322..9377    +  polyA_signal   β-globin poly(A) signal: rabbit β-globin polyadenylation signal (Gil and Proudfoot, 1987)
   9760..9782    -  protein_bind   lac operator (fragment): The lac repressor binds to the lac operator to inhibit transcription in E. coli. This inhibition can be relieved by adding lactose or isopropyl-β-D-thiogalactopyranoside (IPTG). lac repressor encoded by lacI
   9786..9816    -  promoter       lac promoter: promoter for the E. coli lac operon
   9831..9852    -  protein_bind   CAP binding site: CAP binding activates transcription in the presence of cAMP. E. coli catabolite activator protein
   9865..9904    -  CDS            lacI (fragment): lac repressor; lacI; The lac repressor binds to the lac operator to inhibit transcription in E. coli. This inhibition can be relieved by adding lactose or isopropyl-β-D-thiogalactopyranoside (IPTG).
  10077..10886   +  CDS            KanR: aminoglycoside phosphotransferase; aph(3')-Ia; confers resistance to kanamycin in bacteria or G418 (Geneticin®) in eukaryotes
>Addgene plasmid #103283 | LSB-hsa-miR-182-5p | depositor full sequence | sequence record 195615 | Full Sequence
AATTGAGGGGATAACGCAGGAAAGAACATGTGAGCAAAAGGCCAGCAAAAGGCCAGGAACCGTAAAAAGG
CCGCGTTGCTGGCGTTTTTCCATAGGCTCCGCCCCCCTGACGAGCATCACAAAAATCGACGCTCAAGTCA
GAGGTGGCGAAACCCGACAGGACTATAAAGATACCAGGCGTTTCCCCCTGGAAGCTCCCTCGTGCGCTCT
CCTGTTCCGACCCTGCCGCTTACCGGATACCTGTCCGCCTTTCTCCCTTCGGGAAGCGTGGCGCTTTCTC
ATAGCTCACGCTGTAGGTATCTCAGTTCGGTGTAGGTCGTTCGCTCCAAGCTGGGCTGTGTGCACGAACC
CCCCGTTCAGCCCGACCGCTGCGCCTTATCCGGTAACTATCGTCTTGAGTCCAACCCGGTAAGACACGAC
TTATCGCCACTGGCAGCAGCCACTGGTAACAGGATTAGCAGAGCGAGGTATGTAGGCGGTGCTACAGAGT
TCTTGAAGTGGTGGCCTAACTACGGCTACACTAGAAGAACAGTATTTGGTATCTGCGCTCTGCTGAAGCC
AGTTACCTTCGGAAAAAGAGTTGGTAGCTCTTGATCCGGCAAACAAACCACCGCTGGTAGCGGTGGTTTT
TTTGTTTGCAAGCAGCAGATTACGCGCAGAAAAAAAGGATCTCAAGAAGATCCTTTGATCTTTTCTACGG
GGTCTGACGCTCAGTGGAACGAAAACTCACGTTAAGGGATTTTGGTCATGAGATTATCAAAAAGGATCTT
CACCTAGATCCTTTTAAATTAAAAATGAAGTTTTAAATCAATCTAAAGTATATATGAGTAAACTTGGTCT
GACAGTTACCAATGCTTAATCAGTGAGGCACCTATCTCAGCGATCTGTCTATTTCGTTCATCCATAGTTG
CCTGACTCCCCGTCGTGTAGATAACTACGATACGGGAGGGCTTACCATCTGGCCCCAGTGCTGCAATGAT
ACCGCGAGAACCACGCTCACCGGCTCCAGATTTATCAGCAATAAACCAGCCAGCCGGAAGGGCCGAGCGC
AGAAGTGGTCCTGCAACTTTATCCGCCTCCATCCAGTCTATTAATTGTTGCCGGGAAGCTAGAGTAAGTA
GTTCGCCAGTTAATAGTTTGCGCAACGTTGTTGCCATTGCTACAGGCATCGTGGTGTCACGCTCGTCGTT
TGGTATGGCTTCATTCAGCTCCGGTTCCCAACGATCAAGGCGAGTTACATGATCCCCCATGTTGTGCAAA
AAAGCGGTTAGCTCCTTCGGTCCTCCGATCGTTGTCAGAAGTAAGTTGGCCGCAGTGTTATCACTCATGG
TTATGGCAGCACTGCATAATTCTCTTACTGTCATGCCATCCGTAAGATGCTTTTCTGTGACTGGTGAGTA
CTCAACCAAGTCATTCTGAGAATAGTGTATGCGGCGACCGAGTTGCTCTTGCCCGGCGTCAATACGGGAT
AATACCGCGCCACATAGCAGAACTTTAAAAGTGCTCATCATTGGAAAACGTTCTTCGGGGCGAAAACTCT
CAAGGATCTTACCGCTGTTGAGATCCAGTTCGATGTAACCCACTCGTGCACCCAACTGATCTTCAGCATC
TTTTACTTTCACCAGCGTTTCTGGGTGAGCAAAAACAGGAAGGCAAAATGCCGCAAAAAAGGGAATAAGG
GCGACACGGAAATGTTGAATACTCATACTCTTCCTTTTTCAATATTATTGAAGCATTTATCAGGGTTATT
GTCTCATGAGCGGATACATATTTGAATGTAGCTCCGAATTTCTCGAGGGCTTGTCGACGACGGCGGTCTC
CGTCGTCAGGATCATGAATTCGACCCGCCTGCCACCATGACCGAGTACAAGCCCACGGTGCGCCTCGCCA
CCCGCGACGACGTCCCCCGGGCCGTACGCACCCTCGCCGCCGCGTTCGCCGACTACCCCGCCACGCGCCA
CACCGTCGACCCGGACCGCCACATCGAGCGGGTCACCGAGCTGCAAGAACTCTTCCTCACGCGCGTCGGG
CTCGACATCGGCAAGGTGTGGGTCGCGGACGACGGCGCCGCGGTGGCGGTCTGGACCACGCCGGAGAGCG
TCGAAGCGGGGGCGGTGTTCGCCGAGATCGGCCCGCGCATGGCCGAGTTGAGCGGTTCCCGGCTGGCCGC
GCAGCAACAGATGGAAGGCCTCCTGGCGCCGCACCGGCCCAAGGAGCCCGCGTGGTTCCTGGCCACCGTC
GGCGTCTCGCCCGACCACCAGGGCAAGGGTCTGGGCAGCGCCGTCGTGCTCCCCGGAGTGGAGGCGGCCG
AGCGCGCCGGGGTGCCCGCCTTCCTGGAGACATCCGCGCCCCGCAACCTCCCCTTCTACGAGCGGCTCGG
CTTCACCGTCACCGCCGACGTCGAGGTGCCCGAAGGACCGCGCACCTGGTGCATGACCCGCAAGCCCGGT
GCCTGATACGCGTGAATTCACTCCTCAGGTGCAGGCTGCCTATCAGAAGGTGGTGGCTGGTGTGGCCAAT
GCCCTGGCTCACAAATACCACTGAGATCTTTTTCCCTCTGCCAAAAATTATGGGGACATCATGAAGCCCC
TTGAGCATCTGACTTCTGGCTAATAAAGGAAATTTATTTTCATTGCAATAGTGTGTTGGAATTTTTTGTG
TCTCTCACTCGGAAGGACATATGGGAGGGCAAATCATTTAAAACATCAGAATGAGTATTTGGTTTAGAGT
TTGGCAACATATGCCCATATGCTGGCTGCCATGAACAAAGGTTGGCTATAAAGAGGTCATCAGTATATGA
AACAGCCCCCTGCTGTCCATTCCTTATTCCATAGAAAAGCCTTGACTTGAGGTTAGATTTTTTTTATATT
TTGTTTTGTGTTATTTTTTTCTTTAACATCCCTAAAATTTTCCTTACATGTTTTACTAGCCAGATTTTTC
CTCCTCTCCTGACTACTCCCAGTCATAGCTGTCCCTCTTCTCTTATGGAGATCCCTCGACCTGCAGCCCA
AGCTTGAATTCTCTAGAATTACCCTGTTATCCCTATGCTTGGTTTACCGAGCTCTTATTGGTTTTCAAAC
TTCATTGACTGTGCCCAACGCGCCTGGGAGCTCACGGGGACAGCCCCCCCCCAAAGCCCCCAGGGATGTA
ATTACGTCCCTCCCCCGCTAGGGGGCAGCAGCGAGCCGCCCGGGGCTCCGCTCCGGTCCGGCGCTCCCCC
CGCATCCCCGAGCCGGCAGCGTGCGGGGACAGCCCGGGCACGGGGAAGGTGGCACGGGATCGCTTTCCTC
TGAACGCTTCTCGCTGCTCTTTGAGCCTGCAGACACCTGGGGGGATACGGGGAAAAAGCTAGGCTGAAAG
ACCGGTTCTTAGAATGACACGCGCCTGGGAGCTCACGGGGACAGCCCCCCCCCAAAGCCCCCAGGGATGT
AATTACGTCCCTCCCCCGCTAGGGGGCAGCAGCGAGCCGCCCGGGGCTCCGCTCCGGTCCGGCGCTCCCC
CCGCATCCCCGAGCCGGCAGCGTGCGGGGACAGCCCGGGCACGGGGAAGGTGGCACGGGATCGCTTTCCT
CTGAACGCTTCTCGCTGCTCTTTGAGCCTGCAGACACCTGGGGGGATACGGGGAAAAAGCTAACTTCTGA
GACGACAACTTTGTATAGAAAAGTTGGCTCCGAATTCGCCCTTGACAGCAGAGATCCAGTTTGGTTAATT
AATTGGCTCCGGTGCCCGTCAGTGGGCAGAGCGCACATCGCCCACAGTCCCCGAGAAGTTGTGGGGAGGG
GTCGGCAATTGAACCGGTGCCTAGAGAAGGTGGCGCGGGGTAAACTGGGAAAGTGATGTCGTGTACTGGC
TCCGCCTTTTTCCCGAGGGTGGGGGAGAACCGTATATAAGTGCAGTAGTCGCCGTGAACGTTCTTTTTCG
CAACGGGTTTGCCGCCAGAACACAGGTAAGTGCCGTGTGTGGTTCCCGCGGGCCTGGCCTCTTTACGGGT
TATGGCCCTTGCGTGCCTTGAATTACTTCCACCTGGCTGCAGTACGTGATTCTTGATCCCGAGCTTCGGG
TTGGAAGTGGGTGGGAGAGTTCGAGGCCTTGCGCTTAAGGAGCCCCTTCGCCTCGTGCTTGAGTTGAGGC
CTGGCCTGGGCGCTGGGGCCGCCGCGTGCGAATCTGGTGGCACCTTCGCGCCTGTCTCGCTGCTTTCGAT
AAGTCTCTAGCCATTTAAAATTTTTGATGACCTGCTGCGACGCTTTTTTTCTGGCAAGATAGTCTTGTAA
ATGCGGGCCAAGATCTGCACACTGGTATTTCGGTTTTTGGGGCCGCGGGCGGCGACGGGGCCCGTGCGTC
CCAGCGCACATGTTCGGCGAGGCGGGGCCTGCGAGCGCGGCCACCGAGAATCGGACGGGGGTAGTCTCAA
GCTGGCCGGCCTGCTCTGGTGCCTGGCCTCGCGCCGCCGTGTATCGCCCCGCCCTGGGCGGCAAGGCTGG
CCCGGTCGGCACCAGTTGCGTGAGCGGAAAGATGGCCGCTTCCCGGCCCTGCTGCAGGGAGCTCAAAATG
GAGGACGCGGCGCTCGGGAGAGCGGGCGGGTGAGTCACCCACACAAAGGAAAAGGGCCTTTCCGTCCTCA
GCCGTCGCTTCATGTGACTCCACGGAGTACCGGGCGCCGTCCAGGCACCTCGATTAGTTCTCGAGCTTTT
GGAGTACGTCGTCTTTAGGTTGGGGGGAGGGGTTTTATGCGATGGAGTTTCCCCACACTGAGTGGGTGGA
GACTGAAGTTAGGCCAGCTTGGCACTTGATGTAATTCTCCTTGGAATTTGCCCTTTTTGAGTTTGGATCT
TGGTTCATTCTCAAGCCTCAGACAGTGGTTCAAAGTTTTTTTCTTCCATTTCAGGTGTCGTGAGAAGGGC
GAATTCGACCCAAGTTTGTACAAAAAAGCAGGCTGGATCCAGGTGCCACCATGGTGAGCGAGCTGATTAA
GGAGAACATGCACATGAAGCTGTACATGGAGGGCACCGTGAACAACCACCACTTCAAGTGCACATCCGAG
GGCGAAGGCAAGCCCTACGAGGGCACCCAGACCATGAGAATCAAGGCGGTCGAGGGCGGCCCTCTCCCCT
TCGCCTTCGACATCCTGGCTACCAGCTTCATGTACGGCAGCAAAACCTTCATCAACCACACCCAGGGCAT
CCCCGACTTCTTTAAGCAGTCCTTCCCCGAGGGCTTCACATGGGAGAGAGTCACCACATACGAAGATGGG
GGCGTGCTGACCGCTACCCAGGACACCAGCCTCCAGGACGGCTGCCTCATCTACAACGTCAAGATCAGAG
GGGTGAACTTCCCATCCAACGGCCCTGTGATGCAGAAGAAAACACTCGGCTGGGAGGCCTCCACCGAGAC
ACTGTACCCCGCTGACGGCGGCCTGGAAGGCAGAGCCGACATGGCCCTGAAGCTCGTGGGCGGGGGCCAC
CTGATCTGCAACCTTAAGACCACATACAGATCCAAGAAACCCGCTAAGAACCTCAAGATGCCCGGCGTCT
ACTATGTGGACAGGAGACTGGAAAGAATCAAGGAGGCCGACAAAGAGACATACGTCGAGCAGCACGAGGT
GGCTGTGGCCAGATACTGCGACCTCCCTAGCAAACTGGGGCACAAACTTAATTGAGAATTCTACCACCCA
GCTTTCTTGTACAAAGTGGTACGTCTCAAGACCAGAGGTCTCTGCTTAGAACGGGAGTGTGAGTTCTACC
ATTGCCAAAAGTGTGAGTTCTACCATTGCCAAAAGTGTGAGTTCTACCATTGCCAAAAGTGTGAGTTCTA
CCATTGCCAAACAACCAGAAGAGACCTGTGCTTCACTCCTCAGGTGCAGGCTGCCTATCAGAAGGTGGTG
GCTGGTGTGGCCAATGCCCTGGCTCACAAATACCACTGAGATCTTTTTCCCTCTGCCAAAAATTATGGGG
ACATCATGAAGCCCCTTGAGCATCTGACTTCTGGCTAATAAAGGAAATTTATTTTCATTGCAATAGTGTG
TTGGAATTTTTTGTGTCTCTCACTCGGAAGGACATATGGGAGGGCAAATCATTTAAAACATCAGAATGAG
TATTTGGTTTAGAGTTTGGCAACATATGCCCATATGCTGGCTGCCATGAACAAAGGTTGGCTATAAAGAG
GTCATCAGTATATGAAACAGCCCCCTGCTGTCCATTCCTTATTCCATAGAAAAGCCTTGACTTGAGGTTA
GATTTTTTTTATATTTTGTTTTGTGTTATTTTTTTCTTTAACATCCCTAAAATTTTCCTTACATGTTTTA
CTAGCCAGATTTTTCCTCCTCTCCTGACTACTCCCAGTCATAGCTGTCCCTCTTCTCTTATGGAGATCCC
GAGCGGTGCGTTTTTATGCTTGTAGTATTGTATAATGTTTTTAAGATCCAAGCTTCTGACCTCTTCTCTT
CCTCCCACAGGGCCTCGAGACAATTGCATCGATGGTACCAGTGAAAGTCTGCAATGAATTCGAGTTGGCG
CGCCTGTCATTCTAAATCTCTCTTTCAGCCTAAAGCTTTTTCCCCGTATCCCCCCAGGTGTCTGCAGGCT
CAAAGAGCAGCGAGAAGCGTTCAGAGGAAAGCGATCCCGTGCCACCTTCCCCGTGCCCGGGCTGTCCCCG
CACGCTGCCGGCTCGGGGATGCGGGGGGAGCGCCGGACCGGAGCGGAGCCCCGGGCGGCTCGCTGCTGCC
CCCTAGCGGGGGAGGGACGTAATTACATCCCTGGGGGCTTTGGGAGGGGGCTGTCCCCGTGAGCTCCCAG
GCGCGCCTGTCATTCTAAATCTCTCTTTCAGCCTAAAGCTTTTTCCCCGTATCCCCCCAGGTGTCTGCAG
GCTCAAAGAGCAGCGAGAAGCGTTCAGAGGAAAGCGATCCCGTGCCACCTTCCCCGTGCCCGGGCTGTCC
CCGCACGCTGCCGGCTCGGGGATGCGGGGGGAGCGCCGGACCGGAGCGGAGCCCCGGGCGGCTCGCTGCT
GCCCCCTAGCGGGGGAGGGACGTAATTACATCCCTGGGGGCTTTGGGGGGGGGCTGTCCCCGTGAGCTCC
CAGGCGCGCCAACTCGGTACCGTATCGATGTCGACGTTAACGCTAGTGATATCAACTTTGTATAGAAAAG
TTGGCTCCGAATTCGCCCTTGACAGCAGAGATCCAGTTTGGTTAATTAATTGGCTCCGGTGCCCGTCAGT
GGGCAGAGCGCACATCGCCCACAGTCCCCGAGAAGTTGTGGGGAGGGGTCGGCAATTGAACCGGTGCCTA
GAGAAGGTGGCGCGGGGTAAACTGGGAAAGTGATGTCGTGTACTGGCTCCGCCTTTTTCCCGAGGGTGGG
GGAGAACCGTATATAAGTGCAGTAGTCGCCGTGAACGTTCTTTTTCGCAACGGGTTTGCCGCCAGAACAC
AGGTAAGTGCCGTGTGTGGTTCCCGCGGGCCTGGCCTCTTTACGGGTTATGGCCCTTGCGTGCCTTGAAT
TACTTCCACCTGGCTGCAGTACGTGATTCTTGATCCCGAGCTTCGGGTTGGAAGTGGGTGGGAGAGTTCG
AGGCCTTGCGCTTAAGGAGCCCCTTCGCCTCGTGCTTGAGTTGAGGCCTGGCCTGGGCGCTGGGGCCGCC
GCGTGCGAATCTGGTGGCACCTTCGCGCCTGTCTCGCTGCTTTCGATAAGTCTCTAGCCATTTAAAATTT
TTGATGACCTGCTGCGACGCTTTTTTTCTGGCAAGATAGTCTTGTAAATGCGGGCCAAGATCTGCACACT
GGTATTTCGGTTTTTGGGGCCGCGGGCGGCGACGGGGCCCGTGCGTCCCAGCGCACATGTTCGGCGAGGC
GGGGCCTGCGAGCGCGGCCACCGAGAATCGGACGGGGGTAGTCTCAAGCTGGCCGGCCTGCTCTGGTGCC
TGGCCTCGCGCCGCCGTGTATCGCCCCGCCCTGGGCGGCAAGGCTGGCCCGGTCGGCACCAGTTGCGTGA
GCGGAAAGATGGCCGCTTCCCGGCCCTGCTGCAGGGAGCTCAAAATGGAGGACGCGGCGCTCGGGAGAGC
GGGCGGGTGAGTCACCCACACAAAGGAAAAGGGCCTTTCCGTCCTCAGCCGTCGCTTCATGTGACTCCAC
GGAGTACCGGGCGCCGTCCAGGCACCTCGATTAGTTCTCGAGCTTTTGGAGTACGTCGTCTTTAGGTTGG
GGGGAGGGGTTTTATGCGATGGAGTTTCCCCACACTGAGTGGGTGGAGACTGAAGTTAGGCCAGCTTGGC
ACTTGATGTAATTCTCCTTGGAATTTGCCCTTTTTGAGTTTGGATCTTGGTTCATTCTCAAGCCTCAGAC
AGTGGTTCAAAGTTTTTTTCTTCCATTTCAGGTGTCGTGAGAAGGGCGAATTCGACCCAAGTTTGTACAA
AAAAGCAGGCTCGCCACCATGGTGAGCAAGGGCGAGGAGCTGTTCACCGGGGTGGTGCCCATCCTGGTCG
AGCTGGACGGCGACGTAAACGGCCACAAGTTCAGCGTGAGGGGCGAGGGCGAGGGCGATGCCACCAACGG
CAAGCTGACCCTGAAGTTCATCTGCACCACCGGCAAGCTGCCCGTGCCCTGGCCCACCCTCGTGACCACC
CTGAGCCACGGCGTGCAGTGCTTCGCCCGCTACCCCGACCACATGAAGCAGCACGACTTCTTCAAGTCCG
CCATGCCCGAAGGCTACGTCCAGGAGCGCACCATCTTCTTCAAGGACGACGGCACCTACAAGACCCGCGC
CGAGGTGAAGTTCGAGGGCGACACCCTAGTGAACCGCATCGAGCTGAAGGGCGTCGACTTCAAGGAGGAC
GGCAACATCCTGGGGCACAAGCTGGAGTACAACTTCAACAGCCACAACATCTATATCATGGCCGTCAAGC
AGAAGAACGGCATCAAGGTGAACTTCAAGATCCGCCACAACGTGGAGGACGGCAGCGTGCAGCTCGCCGA
CCACTACCAGCAGAACACCCCCATCGGCGACGGCCCCGTGCTGCTGCCCGACAGCCACTACCTGAGCACC
CAGTCCGTGCTGAGCAAAGACCCCAACGAGAAGCGCGATCACATGGTCCTGCTGGAGTTCCGCACCGCCG
CCGGGATCACTCTCGGCATGGACGAGCTGTACAAGTAATACCACCCAGCTTTCTTGTACAAAGTGGTACG
CGTGAATTCACTCCTCAGGTGCAGGCTGCCTATCAGAAGGTGGTGGCTGGTGTGGCCAATGCCCTGGCTC
ACAAATACCACTGAGATCTTTTTCCCTCTGCCAAAAATTATGGGGACATCATGAAGCCCCTTGAGCATCT
GACTTCTGGCTAATAAAGGAAATTTATTTTCATTGCAATAGTGTGTTGGAATTTTTTGTGTCTCTCACTC
GGAAGGACATATGGGAGGGCAAATCATTTAAAACATCAGAATGAGTATTTGGTTTAGAGTTTGGCAACAT
ATGCCCATATGCTGGCTGCCATGAACAAAGGTTGGCTATAAAGAGGTCATCAGTATATGAAACAGCCCCC
TGCTGTCCATTCCTTATTCCATAGAAAAGCCTTGACTTGAGGTTAGATTTTTTTTATATTTTGTTTTGTG
TTATTTTTTTCTTTAACATCCCTAAAATTTTCCTTACATGTTTTACTAGCCAGATTTTTCCTCCTCTCCT
GACTACTCCCAGTCATAGCTGTCCCTCTTCTCTTATGGAGATCCCTCGACCTGCAGCCCAAGCTTGGCGT
AATCATGGTCATAGCTGTTTCCTGTGTGAAATTGTTATCCGCTCACAATTCCACACAACATACGAGCCGG
AAGCATAAAGTGTAAAGCCTGGGGTGCCTAATGAGTGAGCTAACTCACATTAATTGCGTTGCGCTCACTG
CCCGCTTTCCAGTCGGGAAACCTGTCGTGCCAGCGGATCGACAGTACTAAGCTTGGTCTAATACCCAATC
TCTCGTCTTATCCAGATGTTTTATACGCCTCTGGCCCGTGTCTCAAAATCTCTGATGTTACATTGCACAA
GATAAAATAATATCATCATGAACAATAAAACTGTCTGCTTACATAAACAGTAATACAAGGGGTGTTATGA
GCCATATTCAACGGGAAACGTCGAGGCCGCGATTAAATTCCAACATGGATGCTGATTTATATGGGTATAA
ATGGGCTCGCGATAATGTCGGGCAATCAGGTGCGACAATCTATCGCTTGTATGGGAAGCCCGATGCGCCA
GAGTTGTTTCTGAAACATGGCAAAGGTAGCGTTGCCAATGATGTTACAGATGAGATGGTCAGACTAAACT
GGCTGACGGAATTTATGCCTCTTCCGACCATCAAGCATTTTATCCGTACTCCTGATGATGCATGGTTACT
CACCACTGCGATCCCCGGAAAAACAGCATTCCAGGTATTAGAAGAATATCCTGATTCAGGTGAAAATATT
GTTGATGCGCTGGCAGTGTTCCTGCGCCGGTTGCATTCGATTCCTGTTTGTAATTGTCCTTTTAACAGCG
ATCGCGTATTTCGTCTCGCTCAGGCGCAATCACGAATGAATAACGGTTTGGTTGATGCGAGTGATTTTGA
TGACGAGCGTAATGGCTGGCCTGTTGAACAAGTCTGGAAAGAAATGCATAAACTTTTGCCATTCTCACCG
GATTCAGTCGTCACTCATGGTGATTTCTCACTTGATAACCTTATTTTTGACGAGGGGAAATTAATAGGTT
GTATTGATGTTGGACGAGTCGGAATCGCAGACCGATACCAGGATCTTGCCATCCTATGGAACTGCCTCGG
TGAGTTTTCTCCTTCATTACAGAAACGGCTTTTTCAAAAATATGGTATTGATAATCCTGATATGAATAAA
TTGCAGTTTCATTTGATGCTCGATGAGTTTTTCTAATCAGAATTGGTTAATTGGTTGTAACACTGGCAGA
GCATTACGCTGACTTGACGGGACGGCGCAAGCTCATGACCAAAATCCCTTAACGTGAGTTACGCGTCGTT
CCACTGAGCGTCAGAGGTATCACTAGTATTACAGAGGTAAGTTATAACAGTCGCCTAACCC
