Features (pLannotate 1.2.2; 11 found; start..end, strand, type, name):
     36..624     -  rep_origin     ori: high-copy-number ColE1/pMB1/pBR322/pUC origin of replication
    795..1655    -  CDS            AmpR: β-lactamase; bla; confers resistance to ampicillin, carbenicillin, and related antibiotics
   1656..1727    -  promoter       AmpR promoter: bla
   1812..2411    +  CDS            PuroR: puromycin N-acetyltransferase; pac from Streptomyces alboniger; confers resistance to puromycin
   2426..2506    +  CDS            HBB (fragment): HBB_PONPY - Experimental evidence at transcript level: Swiss-Prot protein existence level 2. Involved in oxygen transport from the lung to the various peripheral tissues. From Pongo pygmaeus (Bornean orangutan).
   2577..2632    +  polyA_signal   β-globin poly(A) signal: rabbit β-globin polyadenylation signal (Gil and Proudfoot, 1987)
   3017..3033    -  protein_bind   lac operator: The lac repressor binds to the lac operator to inhibit transcription in E. coli. This inhibition can be relieved by adding lactose or isopropyl-β-D-thiogalactopyranoside (IPTG). lac repressor encoded by lacI
   3041..3071    -  promoter       lac promoter: promoter for the E. coli lac operon
   3086..3107    -  protein_bind   CAP binding site: CAP binding activates transcription in the presence of cAMP. E. coli catabolite activator protein
   3120..3159    -  CDS            lacI (fragment): lac repressor; lacI; The lac repressor binds to the lac operator to inhibit transcription in E. coli. This inhibition can be relieved by adding lactose or isopropyl-β-D-thiogalactopyranoside (IPTG).
   3332..4141    +  CDS            KanR: aminoglycoside phosphotransferase; aph(3')-Ia; confers resistance to kanamycin in bacteria or G418 (Geneticin®) in eukaryotes
>Addgene plasmid #103283 | LSB-hsa-miR-182-5p | addgene full sequence | sequence record 328093 | Addgene NGS Result
GCCAGGAACCGTAAAAAGGCCGCGTTGCTGGCGTTTTTCCATAGGCTCCGCCCCCCTGACGAGCATCACA
AAAATCGACGCTCAAGTCAGAGGTGGCGAAACCCGACAGGACTATAAAGATACCAGGCGTTTCCCCCTGG
AAGCTCCCTCGTGCGCTCTCCTGTTCCGACCCTGCCGCTTACCGGATACCTGTCCGCCTTTCTCCCTTCG
GGAAGCGTGGCGCTTTCTCATAGCTCACGCTGTAGGTATCTCAGTTCGGTGTAGGTCGTTCGCTCCAAGC
TGGGCTGTGTGCACGAACCCCCCGTTCAGCCCGACCGCTGCGCCTTATCCGGTAACTATCGTCTTGAGTC
CAACCCGGTAAGACACGACTTATCGCCACTGGCAGCAGCCACTGGTAACAGGATTAGCAGAGCGAGGTAT
GTAGGCGGTGCTACAGAGTTCTTGAAGTGGTGGCCTAACTACGGCTACACTAGAAGAACAGTATTTGGTA
TCTGCGCTCTGCTGAAGCCAGTTACCTTCGGAAAAAGAGTTGGTAGCTCTTGATCCGGCAAACAAACCAC
CGCTGGTAGCGGTGGTTTTTTTGTTTGCAAGCAGCAGATTACGCGCAGAAAAAAAGGATCTCAAGAAGAT
CCTTTGATCTTTTCTACGGGGTCTGACGCTCAGTGGAACGAAAACTCACGTTAAGGGATTTTGGTCATGA
GATTATCAAAAAGGATCTTCACCTAGATCCTTTTAAATTAAAAATGAAGTTTTAAATCAATCTAAAGTAT
ATATGAGTAAACTTGGTCTGACAGTTACCAATGCTTAATCAGTGAGGCACCTATCTCAGCGATCTGTCTA
TTTCGTTCATCCATAGTTGCCTGACTCCCCGTCGTGTAGATAACTACGATACGGGAGGGCTTACCATCTG
GCCCCAGTGCTGCAATGATACCGCGAGAACCACGCTCACCGGCTCCAGATTTATCAGCAATAAACCAGCC
AGCCGGAAGGGCCGAGCGCAGAAGTGGTCCTGCAACTTTATCCGCCTCCATCCAGTCTATTAATTGTTGC
CGGGAAGCTAGAGTAAGTAGTTCGCCAGTTAATAGTTTGCGCAACGTTGTTGCCATTGCTACAGGCATCG
TGGTGTCACGCTCGTCGTTTGGTATGGCTTCATTCAGCTCCGGTTCCCAACGATCAAGGCGAGTTACATG
ATCCCCCATGTTGTGCAAAAAAGCGGTTAGCTCCTTCGGTCCTCCGATCGTTGTCAGAAGTAAGTTGGCC
GCAGTGTTATCACTCATGGTTATGGCAGCACTGCATAATTCTCTTACTGTCATGCCATCCGTAAGATGCT
TTTCTGTGACTGGTGAGTACTCAACCAAGTCATTCTGAGAATAGTGTATGCGGCGACCGAGTTGCTCTTG
CCCGGCGTCAATACGGGATAATACCGCGCCACATAGCAGAACTTTAAAAGTGCTCATCATTGGAAAACGT
TCTTCGGGGCGAAAACTCTCAAGGATCTTACCGCTGTTGAGATCCAGTTCGATGTAACCCACTCGTGCAC
CCAACTGATCTTCAGCATCTTTTACTTTCACCAGCGTTTCTGGGTGAGCAAAAACAGGAAGGCAAAATGC
CGCAAAAAAGGGAATAAGGGCGACACGGAAATGTTGAATACTCATACTCTTCCTTTTTCAATATTATTGA
AGCATTTATCAAGGTTATTGTCTCATGAGCGGATACATATTTGAATGTACCGAATTTCTCGAGGGCTTGT
CGACGACGGCGGTCTCCGTCGTCAGGATCATGAATTCGACCGCCTGTCTCAAGGTGCCACCATGACCGAG
TACAAGCCCACGGTGCGCCTCGCCACCCGCGACGACGTCCCCCGGGCCGTACGCACCCTCGCCGCCGCGT
TCGCCGACTACCCCGCCACGCGCCACACCGTCGACCCGGACCGCCACATCGAGCGGGTCACCGAGCTGCA
AGAACTCTTCCTCACGCGCGTCGGGCTCGACATCGGCAAGGTGTGGGTCGCGGACGACGGCGCCGCGGTG
GCGGTCTGGACCACGCCGGAGAGCGTCGAAGCGGGGGCGGTGTTCGCCGAGATCGGCCCGCGCATGGCCG
AGTTGAGCGGTTCCCGGCTGGCCGCGCAGCAACAGATGGAAGGCCTCCTGGCGCCGCACCGGCCCAAGGA
GCCCGCGTGGTTCCTGGCCACCGTCGGCGTCTCGCCCGACCACCAGGGCAAGGGTCTGGGCAGCGCCGTC
GTGCTCCCCGGAGTGGAGGCGGCCGAGCGCGCCGGGGTGCCCGCCTTCCTGGAGACATCCGCGCCCCGCA
ACCTCCCCTTCTACGAGCGGCTCGGCTTCACCGTCACCGCCGACGTCGAGGTGCCCGAAGGACCGCGCAC
CTGGTGCATGACCCGCAAGCCCGGTGCCTGAGCTTTGAGACTACGCGTGAATTCACTCCTCAGGTGCAGG
CTGCCTATCAGAAGGTGGTGGCTGGTGTGGCCAATGCCCTGGCTCACAAATACCACTGAGATCTTTTTCC
CTCTGCCAAAAATTATGGGGACATCATGAAGCCCCTTGAGCATCTGACTTCTGGCTAATAAAGGAAATTT
ATTTTCATTGCAATAGTGTGTTGGAATTTTTTGTGTCTCTCACTCGGAAGGACATATGGGAGGGCAAATC
ATTTAAAACATCAGAATGAGTATTTGGTTTAGAGTTTGGCAACATATGCCCATATGCTGGCTGCCATGAA
CAAAGGTTGGCTATAAAGAGGTCATCAGTATATGAAACAGCCCCCTGCTGTCCATTCCTTATTCCATAGA
AAAGCCTTGACTTGAGGTTAGATTTTTTTTATATTTTGTTTTGTGTTATTTTTTTCTTTAACATCCCTAA
AATTTTCCTTACATGTTTTACTAGCCAGATTTTTCCTCCTCTCCTGACTACTCCCAGTCATAGCTGTCCC
TCTTCTCTTATGGAGATCCCTCGACCTGCAGCCCAAGCTTGGCGTAATCATGGTCATAGCTGTTTCCTGT
GTGAAATTGTTATCCGCTCACAATTCCACACAACATACGAGCCGGAAGCATAAAGTGTAAAGCCTGGGGT
GCCTAATGAGTGAGCTAACTCACATTAATTGCGTTGCGCTCACTGCCCGCTTTCCAGTCGGGAAACCTGT
CGTGCCAGCGGATCGACAGTACTAAGCTTGGTCTAATACCCAATCTCTCGTCTTATCCAGATGTTTTATA
CGCCTCTGGCCCGTGTCTCAAAATCTCTGATGTTACATTGCACAAGATAAAAATATATCATCATGAACAA
TAAAACTGTCTGCTTACATAAACAGTAATACAAGGGGTGTTATGAGCCATATTCAACGGGAAACGTCGAG
GCCGCGATTAAATTCCAACATGGATGCTGATTTATATGGGTATAAATGGGCTCGCGATAATGTCGGGCAA
TCAGGTGCGACAATCTATCGCTTGTATGGGAAGCCCGATGCGCCAGAGTTGTTTCTGAAACATGGCAAAG
GTAGCGTTGCCAATGATGTTACAGATGAGATGGTCAGACTAAACTGGCTGACGGAATTTATGCCTCTTCC
GACCATCAAGCATTTTATCCGTACTCCTGATGATGCATGGTTACTCACCACTGCGATCCCCGGAAAAACA
GCATTCCAGGTATTAGAAGAATATCCTGATTCAGGTGAAAATATTGTTGATGCGCTGGCAGTGTTCCTGC
GCCGGTTGCATTCGATTCCTGTTTGTAATTGTCCTTTTAACAGCGATCGCGTATTTCGTCTCGCTCAGGC
GCAATCACGAATGAATAACGGTTTGGTTGATGCGAGTGATTTTGATGACGAGCGTAATGGCTGGCCTGTT
GAACAAGTCTGGAAAGAAATGCATAAACTTTTGCCATTCTCACCGGATTCAGTCGTCACTCATGGTGATT
TCTCACTTGATAACCTTATTTTTGACGAGGGGAAATTAATAGGTTGTATTGATGTTGGACGAGTCGGAAT
CGCAGACCGATACCAGGATCTTGCCATCCTATGGAACTGCCTCGGTGAGTTTTCTCCTTCATTACAGAAA
CGGCTTTTTCAAAAATATGGTATTGATAATCCTGATATGAATAAATTGCAGTTTCATTTGATGCTCGATG
AGTTTTTCTAATCAGAATTGGTTAATTGGTTGTAACACTGGCAGAGCATTACGCTGACTTGACGGGACGG
CGCAAGCTCATGACCAAAATCCCTTAACGTGAGTTACGCGTCGTTCCACTGAGCGTCAGAGGTATCACTA
GTATTACAGAGGTAAGTTATAACAGTCGCCTAACCCAATTGAGGGGATAACGCAGGAAAGAACATGTGAG
CAAAAGGCCAGCAAAAG
