>Addgene plasmid #103283 | LSB-hsa-miR-182-5p | depositor partial sequence | sequence record 195616 | hsa-miR-182-5p target
AGTGTGAGTTCTACCATTGCCAAA
