>Addgene plasmid #103283 | LSB-hsa-miR-182-5p | addgene partial sequence | sequence record 240223 | mKate2-F 5'-ACCCGCTAAGAACCTCAAGA-3'
TCAAGGAGGCCGACAAAGAGACATACGTCGAGCAGCACGAGGTGGCTGTGGCCAGATACTGCGACCTCCC
TAGCAAACTGGGGCACAAACTTAATTGAGAATTCTACCACCCAGCTTTCTTGTACAAAGTGGTACGTCTC
AAGACCAGAGGTCTCTGCTTAGAACGGGAGTGTGAGTTCTACCATTGCCAAAAGTGTGAGTTCTACCATT
GCCAAAAGTGTGAGTTCTACCATTGCCAAAAGTGTGAGTTCTACCATTGCCAAACAACCAGAAGAGACCT
GTGCTTCACTCCTCAGGTGCAGGCTGCCTATCAGAAGGTGGTGGCTGGTGTGGCCAATGCCCTGGCTCAC
AAATACCACTGAGATCTTTTTCCCTCTGCCAAAAATTATGGGGACATCATGAAGCCCCTTGAGCATCTGA
CTTCTGGCTAATAAAGGAAATTTATTTTCATTGCAATAGTGTGTTGGAATTTTTTGTGTCTCTCACTCGG
AAGGACATATGGGAGGGCAAATCATTTAAAACATCAGAATGAGTATTTGGTTTAGAGTTTGGCAACATAT
GCCCATATGCTGGCTGCCATGAACAAAGGTTGGCTATAAAGAGGTCATCAGTATATGAAACAGCCCCCTG
CTGTCCATTCC
